Addgene plasmid #82538: pCAG-V5-NLGN2
Purpose: pCAG vector for expressing V5-NLGN2
Depositing lab: Alice Ting. Depositing organization: Massachusetts Institute of Technology. Publication: Proteomic Analysis of Unbounded Cellular Compartments: Synaptic Clefts. Loh KH, Stawski PS, Draycott AS, Udeshi ND, Lehrman EK, Wilton DK, Svinkina T, Deerinck TJ, Ellisman MH, Stevens B, Carr SA, Ting AY. Cell. 2016 Aug 25;166(5):1295-1307.e21. doi: 10.1016/j.cell.2016.07.041. PubMed 27565350.
Backbone
  Vector backbone: pCAG
  Vector type: Mammalian Expression
Growth in bacteria
  Bacterial resistance: Ampicillin, 100 μg/mL
  Growth temperature: 37°C
  Growth strain: NEB Stable
  Copy number: Unknown
Gene/Insert
  Gene/Insert name: NLGN2
  Species: R. norvegicus (rat)
  Insert size (bp): 2469
  Entrez Gene: Nlgn2
  Promoter: CAG
  Tag / fusion protein: V5 (N terminal on insert)
  Cloning method: Restriction Enzyme; 5′ cloning site unknown (unknown if destroyed); 3′ cloning site unknown (unknown if destroyed)
  Sequencing primers: 5′ pCAG-F
Terms and licenses: Academic/Nonprofit Terms; Industry Terms: Not Available to Industry
How to cite: pCAG-V5-NLGN2 was a gift from Alice Ting (Addgene plasmid # 82538 ; http://n2t.net/addgene:82538 ; RRID:Addgene_82538)
