[The description below was written by a language model from this plasmid's Addgene catalogue record.]
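Description:
pCAG-V5-NLGN2 is a mammalian expression plasmid built on the pCAG backbone that drives production of rat (R. norvegicus) neuroligin-2 (Nlgn2) carrying a V5 epitope tag. The insert is recorded as about 2.5 kb and sits under the CAG promoter, a strong composite promoter that combines the cytomegalovirus early enhancer with chicken β-actin promoter sequences and gives robust, broadly active expression in mammalian cells, including neurons. The plasmid is propagated in bacteria under ampicillin selection. The record does not state its copy number, its origin of replication or any mammalian selection marker, and no feature table is provided, so elements such as the polyadenylation signal cannot be confirmed. The insert was introduced by restriction enzyme cloning, but the sites used are not recorded.

The V5 tag is listed as N-terminal on the insert. Neuroligin-2 is a single-pass postsynaptic adhesion protein with an N-terminal signal peptide and an extracellular domain, so a tag at this end would be expected to lie on the extracellular side of the mature protein. The exact placement relative to the signal sequence is not given in the record. The short V5 epitope allows the expressed protein to be detected with anti-V5 antibodies by immunostaining or immunoblotting. Neuroligin-2 is generally associated with inhibitory synapses, and the plasmid comes from work on proteomic mapping of synaptic clefts. This suggests use as a tagged marker or control for localising the protein at synapses in transfected cells, although the stated purpose is simply expression of V5-NLGN2.
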