>Addgene plasmid #82538 | pCAG-V5-NLGN2 | depositor partial sequence | sequence record 176347 | pCAG-V5-NLGN2 sequence 2683 bps
CATTTTGGCAAAGAATTCCGCCACCATGGCACTTCCCAGATGCATGTGGCCAAATTATGTTTGGAGAGCT
ATGATGGCATGTGTGGTCCACAGGGGATCCGGTGCCCCATTGACTCTCTGCTTGTTGGGATGTTTGCTAC
AGACTTTTCACGTACTCTCTCAAAAGGGCAAGCCCATCCCCAACCCCCTGCTGGGCCTGGACAGCACCCA
ACGGGGAGGAGGGGGTCCCGGCGGCGGCGCCCCGGGCGGCCCAGGCCTGGGCCTCGGCAGCCTCGGGGAG
GAGCGCTTCCCCGTGGTGAACACAGCCTACGGGCGAGTGCGCGGTGTGCGGCGCGAGCTCAACAACGAGA
TCCTGGGCCCGGTCGTGCAGTTCTTGGGCGTGCCCTACGCCACGCCGCCCTTGGGCGCCCGCCGCTTCCA
GCCGCCTGAGGCACCTGCCTCGTGGCCCGGCGTGCGCAACGCCACCACCCTGCCGCCCGCCTGCCCGCAG
AACCTGCACGGGGCCCTGCCGGCCATCATGCTGCCTGTGTGGTTCACCGACAACTTGGAGGCGGCCGCCA
CCTACGTGCAGAACCAGAGCGAGGACTGCCTGTACCTCAACCTCTACGTGCCCACTGAGGACGGTCCGCT
CACAAAAAAACGTGACGAGGCGACGCTCAATCCGCCAGACACAGATATCCGGGACTCTGGGAAGAAACCG
GTCATGCTGTTTCTACACGGCGGCTCCTACATGGAAGGCACCGGGAACATGTTTGACGGCTCAGTCCTGG
CTGCCTATGGCAATGTCATCGTAGCCACACTCAACTACCGTCTTGGGGTGCTCGGTTTTCTCAGCACTGG
TGACCAGGCTGCAAAAGGCAACTATGGGCTCCTGGACCAGATCCAGGCCCTGCGCTGGCTCAGTGAAAAC
ATTGCCCACTTTGGAGGTGACCCTGAACGCATCACTATCTTTGGGTCTGGTGCAGGGGCCTCCTGTGTCA
ACTTGCTGATCCTTTCCCACCACTCAGAAGGACTGTTCCAGAAGGCCATTGCTCAAAGTGGTACTGCCAT
TTCCAGCTGGTCTGTCAACTACCAGCCGCTCAAGTACACGCGGCTGCTGGCGGCCAAAGTGGGCTGTGAC
CGAGAAGACAGCACTGAAGCTGTGGAGTGTCTGCGCCGGAAGTCTTCCCGGGAGCTAGTGGACCAGGATG
TACAGCCTGCCCGCTACCACATTGCCTTTGGGCCTGTGGTGGACGGCGACGTAGTCCCTGATGACCCCGA
GATCCTCATGCAACAGGGGGAATTCCTCAACTACGACATGCTCATTGGTGTCAACCAGGGAGAGGGTCTC
AAGTTCGTGGAGGACTCTGCAGAGAGTGAGGACGGTGTGTCTGCCAGCGCCTTTGACTTCACCGTCTCCA
ACTTTGTGGACAACTTGTACGGTTACCCAGAAGGCAAGGACGTGCTTCGAGAGACCATCAAGTTCATGTA
CACGGACTGGGCTGACAGGGACAATGGCGAGATGCGGCGGAAGACCCTGCTGGCGCTCTTTACCGACCAC
CAGTGGGTCGCCCCGGCTGTGGCCACCGCCAAGCTGCATGCCGACTACCAGTCCCCCGTCTACTTTTACA
CTTTCTACCACCACTGCCAGGCAGAGGGCCGGCCAGAGTGGGCAGACGCAGCGCACGGGGACGAGCTGCC
CTACGTCTTTGGTGTCCCCATGGTGGGCGCCACTGACCTCTTCCCCTGCAACTTCTCCAAGAACGATGTC
ATGCTCAGCGCAGTAGTCATGACCTACTGGACCAACTTCGCCAAGACTGGTGACCCCAACCAGCCTGTGC
CACAGGACACCAAGTTCATCCACACCAAGCCCAACCGCTTTGAAGAGGTAGTGTGGAGCAAGTTCAACAG
CAAGGAAAAGCAGTATCTGCACATAGGCTTGAAACCACGCGTGCGCGACAACTACCGTGCCAACAAGGTG
GCCTTCTGGCTGGAGCTCGTGCCCCACCTGCACAACCTGCACACAGAGCTCTTCACCACCACCACTCGCC
TGCCTCCCTATGCCACACGCTGGCCACCTCGCACACCTGGTCCTGGCACTTCCGGCACACGCCGTCCTCC
CCCACCTGCCACTCTGCCACCTGAGTCTGATATTGACCTAGGCCCAAGGGCCTATGACCGCTTCCCCGGT
GACTCGAGGGACTACTCCACGGAGCTAAGCGTGACTGTGGCAGTGGGTGCCTCCCTCCTCTTCCTCAACA
TCCTTGCCTTTGCCGCCCTCTATTACAAGCGGGACCGGCGCCAGGAGCTGCGGTGCCGGAGGCTTAGCCC
ACCAGGAGGCTCAGGCTCAGGTGTGCCTGGTGGGGGCCCCCTGCTTCCCACTGCTGGCCGTGAGCTACCC
CCGGAGGAGGAGCTAGTATCGCTGCAGCTGAAGCGGGGTGGTGGTGTTGGGGCGGACCCTGCTGAGGCCC
TGCGCCCTGCCTGTCCACCCGACTATACCCTGGCCTTGCGCCGGGCACCGGACGATGTGCCTCTCTTGGC
CCCCGGGGCCCTAACCCTGCTGCCTAGTGGCCTGGGGCCCCCGCCCCCGCCCCCACCCCCTTCTCTCCAT
CCCTTTGGGCCCTTCCCACCCCCACCCCCTACTGCTACCAGCCACAACAACACGCTACCCCATCCCCACT
CCACCACTCGGGTATAGAAGCTT
