>Addgene plasmid #82538 | pCAG-V5-NLGN2 | addgene partial sequence | sequence record 176350 | Addgene Partial NGS Result
GGGGAGGGCTCGGGGGAGGGGCGCGGCGGCCCCCGGAGCGCCGGCGGCTGTCGAGGCGCGGCGAGCCGCA
GCCATTGCCTTTTATGGTAATCGTGCGAGAGGGCGCAGGGACTTCCTTTGTCCCAAATCTGTGCGGAGCC
GAAATCTGGGAGGCGCCGCCGCACCCCCTCTAGCGGGCGCGGGGCGAAGCGGTGCGGCGCCGGCAGGAAG
GAAATGGGCGGGGAGGGCCTTCGTGCGTCGCCGCGCCGCCGTCCCCTTCTCCCTCTCCAGCCTCGGGGCT
GTCCGCGGGGGGACGGCTGCCTTCGGGGGGGACGGGGCAGGGCGGGGTTCGGCTTCTGGCGTGTGACCGG
CGGCTCTAGAGCCTCTGCTAACCATGTTCATGCCTTCTTCTTTTTCCTACAGCTCCTGGGCAACGTGCTG
GTTATTGTGCTGTCTCATCATTTTGGCAAAGAATTCTGCAGTCGACGGTACCCGCCACCATGGCACTTCC
CAGATGCATGTGGCCAAATTATGTTTGGAGAGCTATGATGGCATGTGTGGTCCACAGGGGATCCGGTGCC
CCATTGACTCTCTGCTTGTTGGGATGTTTGCTACAGACTTTTCACGTACTCTCTCAAAAGGGCAAGCCCA
TCCCCAACCCCCTGCTGGGCCTGGACAGCACCCAACGGGGAGGAGGGGGTCCCGGCGGCGGCGCCCCGGG
CGGCCCAGGCCTGGGCCTCGGCAGCCTCGGGGAGGAGCGCTTCCCCGTGGTGAACACAGCCTACGGGCGA
GTGCGCGGTGTGCGGCGCGAGCTCAACAACGAGATCCTGGGCCCGGTCGTGCAGTTCTTGGGCGTGCCCT
ACGCCACGCCGCCCTTGGGCGCCCGCCGCTTCCAGCCGCCTGAGGCACCTGCCTCGTGGCCCGGCGTGCG
CAACGCCACCACCCTGCCGCCCGCCTGCCCGCAGAACCTGCACGGGGCCCTGCCGGCCATCATGCTGCCT
GTGTGGTTCACCGACAACTTGGAGGCGGCCGCCACCTACGTGCAGAACCAGAGCGAGGACTGCCTGTACC
TCAACCTCTACGTGCCCACTGAGGACGGTCCGCTCACAAAAAAACGTGACGAGGCGACGCTCAATCCGCC
AGACACAGATATCCGGGACTCTGGGAAGAAACCGGTCATGCTGTTTCTACACGGCGGCTCCTACATGGAA
GGCACCGGGAACATGTTTGACGGCTCAGTCCTGGCTGCCTATGGCAATGTCATCGTAGCCACACTCAACT
ACCGTCTTGGGGTGCTCGGTTTTCTCAGCACTGGTGACCAGGCTGCAAAAGGCAACTATGGGCTCCTGGA
CCAGATCCAGGCCCTGCGCTGGCTCAGTGAAAACATTGCCCACTTTGGAGGTGACCCTGAACGCATCACT
ATCTTTGGGTCTGGTGCAGGGGCCTCCTGTGTCAACTTGCTGATCCTTTCCCACCACTCAGAAGGACTGT
TCCAGAAGGCCATTGCTCAAAGTGGTACTGCCATTTCCAGCTGGTCTGTCAACTACCAGCCGCTCAAGTA
CACGCGGCTGCTGGCGGCCAAAGTGGGCTGTGACCGAGAAGACAGCACTGAAGCTGTGGAGTGTCTGCGC
CGGAAGTCTTCCCGGGAGCTAGTGGACCAGGATGTACAGCCTGCCCGCTACCACATTGCCTTTGGGCCTG
TGGTGGACGGCGACGTAGTCCCTGATGACCCCGAGATCCTCATGCAACAGGGGGAATTCCTCAACTACGA
CATGCTCATTGGTGTCAACCAGGGAGAGGGTCTCAAGTTCGTGGAGGACTCTGCAGAGAGTGAGGACGGT
GTGTCTGCCAGCGCCTTTGACTTCACCGTCTCCAACTTTGTGGACAACTTGTACGGTTACCCAGAAGGCA
AGGACGTGCTTCGAGAGACCATCAAGTTCATGTACACGGACTGGGCTGACAGGGACAATGGCGAGATGCG
GCGGAAGACCCTGCTGGCGCTCTTTACCGACCACCAGTGGGTCGCCCCGGCTGTGGCCACCGCCAAGCTG
CATGCCGACTACCAGTCCCCCGTCTACTTTTACACTTTCTACCACCACTGCCAGGCAGAGGGCCGGCCAG
AGTGGGCAGACGCAGCGCACGGGGACGAGCTGCCCTACGTCTTTGGTGTCCCCATGGTGGGCGCCACTGA
CCTCTTCCCCTGCAACTTCTCCAAGAACGATGTCATGCTCAGCGCAGTAGTCATGACCTACTGGACCAAC
TTCGCCAAGACTGGTGACCCCAACCAGCCTGTGCCACAGGACACCAAGTTCATCCACACCAAGCCCAACC
GCTTTGAAGAGGTAGTGTGGAGCAAGTTCAACAGCAAGGAAAAGCAGTATCTGCACATAGGCTTGAAACC
ACGCGTGCGCGACAACTACCGTGCCAACAAGGTGGCCTTCTGGCTGGAGCTCGTGCCCCACCTGCACAAC
CTGCACACAGAGCTCTTCACCACCACCACTCGCCTGCCTCCCTATGCCACACGCTGGCCACCTCGCACAC
CTGGTCCTGGCACTTCCGGCACACGCCGTCCTCCCCCACCTGCCACTCTGCCACCTGAGTCTGATATTGA
CCTAGGCCCAAGGGCCTATGACCGCTTCCCCGGTGACTCGAGGGACTACTCCACGGAGCTAAGCGTGACT
GTGGCAGTGGGTGCCTCCCTCCTCTTCCTCAACATCCTTGCCTTTGCCGCCCTCTATTACAAGCGGGACC
GGCGCCAGGAGCTGCGGTGCCGGAGGCTTAGCCCACCAGGAGGCTCAGGCTCAGGTGTGCCTGGTGGGGG
CCCCCTGCTTCCCACTGCTGGCCGTGAGCTACCCCCGGAGGAGGAGCTAGTATCGCTGCAGCTGAAGCGG
GGTGGTGGTGTTGGGGCGGACCCTGCTGAGGCCCTGCGCCCTGCCTGTCCACCCGACTATACCCTGGCCT
TGCGCCGGGCACCGGACGATGTGCCTCTCTTGGCCCCCGGGGCCCTAACCCTGCTGCCTAGTGGCCTGGG
GCCCCCGCCCCCGCCCCCACCCCCTTCTCTCCATCCCTTTGGGCCCTTCCCACCCCCACCCCCTACTGCT
ACCAGCCACAACAACACGCTACCCCATCCCCACTCCACCACTCGGGTATAGAGATCTTTTTCCCTCTGCC
AAAAATTATGGGGACATCATGAAGCCCCTTGAGCATCTGACTTCTGGCTAATAAAGGAAATTTATTTTCA
TTGCAATAGTGTGTTGGAATTTTTTGTGTCTCTCACTCGGAAGGACATATGGGAGGGCAAATCATTTAAA
ACATCAGAATGAGTATTTGGTTTAGAGTTTGGCAACATATGCCCATATGCTGGCTGCCATGAACAAAGGT
TGGCTATAAAGAGGTCATCAGTATATGAAACAGCCCCCTGCTGTCCATTCCTTATTCCATAGAAAAGCCT
TGACTTGAGGTTAGATTTTTTTTATATTTTGTTTTGTGTTATTTTTTTCTTTAACATCCCTAAAATTTTC
CTTACATGTTTTACTAGCCAGATTTTTCCTCCTCTCCTGACTACTCCCAGTCATAGCTGTCCCTCTTCTC
TTATGGAGATCCCTCGACCTGCAGCCCAAGCTTGGCGTAATCATGGTCATAGCTGTTTCCTGTGTGAAAT
TGTTATCCGCTCACAATTCCACACAACATACGAGCCGGAAGCATAAAGTGTAAAGCCTGGGGTGCCTAAT
GAGTGAGCTAACTCACATTAATTGCGTTGCGCTCACTGCCCGCTTTCCAGTCGGGAAACCTGTCGTGCCA
GCGGATCCGCATCTCAATTAGTCAGCAACCATAGTCCCGCCCCTAACTCCGCCCATCCCGCCCCTAACTC
CGCCCAGTTCCGCCCATTCTCCGCCCCATGGCTGACTAATTTTTTTTATTTATGCAGAGGCCGAGGCCGC
CTCGGCCTCTGAGCTATTCCAGAAGTAGTGAGGAGGCTTTTTTGGAGGCCTAGGCTTTTGCAAAAAGCTA
ACTTGTTTATTGCAGCTTATAATGGTTACAAATAAAGCAATAGCATCACAAATTTCACAAATAAAGCATT
TTTTTCACTGCATTCTAGTTGTGGTTTGTCCAAACTCATCAATGTATCTTATCATGTCTGGATCCGCTGC
ATTAATGAATCGGCCAACGCGCGGGGAGAGGCGGTTTGCGTATTGGGCGCTCTTCCGCTTCCTCGCTCAC
TGACTCGCTGCGCTCGGTCGTTCGGCTGCGGCGAGCGGTATCAGCTCACTCAAAGGCGGTAATACGGTTA
TCCACAGAATCAGGGGATAACGCAGGAAAGAACATGTGAGCAAAAGGCCAGCAAAAGGCCAGGAACCGTA
AAAAGGCCGCGTTGCTGGCGTTTTTCCATAGGCTCCGCCCCCCTGACGAGCATCACAAAAATCGACGCTC
AAGTCAGAGGTGGCGAAACCCGACAGGACTATAAAGATACCAGGCGTTTCCCCCTGGAAGCTCCCTCGTG
CGCTCTCCTGTTCCGACCCTGCCGCTTACCGGATACCTGTCCGCCTTTCTCCCTTCGGGAAGCGTGGCGC
TTTCTCATAGCTCACGCTGTAGGTATCTCAGTTCGGTGTAGGTCGTTCGCTCCAAGCTGGGCTGTGTGCA
CGAACCCCCCGTTCAGCCCGACCGCTGCGCCTTATCCGGTAACTATCGTCTTGAGTCCAACCCGGTAAGA
CACGACTTATCGCCACTGGCAGCAGCCACTGGTAACAGGATTAGCAGAGCGAGGTATGTAGGCGGTGCTA
CAGAGTTCTTGAAGTGGTGGCCTAACTACGGCTACACTAGAAGAACAGTATTTGGTATCTGCGCTCTGCT
GAAGCCAGTTACCTTCGGAAAAAGAGTTGGTAGCTCTTGATCCGGCAAACAAACCACCGCTGGTAGCGGT
GGTTTTTTTGTTTGCAAGCAGCAGATTACGCGCAGAAAAAAAGGATCTCAAGAAGATCCTTTGATCTTTT
CTACGGGGTCTGACGCTCAGTGGAACGAAAACTCACGTTAAGGGATTTTGGTCATGAGATTATCAAAAAG
GATCTTCACCTAGATCCTTTTAAATTAAAAATGAAGTTTTAAATCAATCTAAAGTATATATGAGTAAACT
TGGTCTGACAGTTACCAATGCTTAATCAGTGAGGCACCTATCTCAGCGATCTGTCTATTTCGTTCATCCA
TAGTTGCCTGACTCCCCGTCGTGTAGATAACTACGATACGGGAGGGCTTACCATCTGGCCCCAGTGCTGC
AATGATACCGCGAGACCCACGCTCACCGGCTCCAGATTTATCAGCAATAAACCAGCCAGCCGGAAGGGCC
GAGCGCAGAAGTGGTCCTGCAACTTTATCCGCCTCCATCCAGTCTATTAATTGTTGCCGGGAAGCTAGAG
TAAGTAGTTCGCCAGTTAATAGTTTGCGCAACGTTGTTGCCATTGCTACAGGCATCGTGGTGTCACGCTC
GTCGTTTGGTATGGCTTCATTCAGCTCCGGTTCCCAACGATCAAGGCGAGTTACATGATCCCCCATGTTG
TGCAAAAAAGCGGTTAGCTCCTTCGGTCCTCCGATCGTTGTCAGAAGTAAGTTGGCCGCAGTGTTATCAC
TCATGGTTATGGCAGCACTGCATAATTCTCTTACTGTCATGCCATCCGTAAGATGCTTTTCTGTGACTGG
TGAGTACTCAACCAAGTCATTCTGAGAATAGTGTATGCGGCGACCGAGTTGCTCTTGCCCGGCGTCAATA
CGGGATAATACCGCGCCACATAGCAGAACTTTAAAAGTGCTCATCATTGGAAAACGTTCTTCGGGGCGAA
AACTCTCAAGGATCTTACCGCTGTTGAGATCCAGTTCGATGTAACCCACTCGTGCACCCAACTGATCTTC
AGCATCTTTTACTTTCACCAGCGTTTCTGGGTGAGCAAAAACAGGAAGGCAAAATGCCGCAAAAAAGGGA
ATAAGGGCGACACGGAAATGTTGAATACTCATACTCTTCCTTTTTCAATATTATTGAAGCATTTATCAGG
GTTATTGTCTCATGAGCGGATACATATTTGAATGTATTTAGAAAAATAAACAAATAGGGGTTC
